Addgene plasmid #227085: CPH3566_GST-TEV-Spt6p-tSH2-1223-1451
Purpose: Bacterial expression of GST-tagged Spt6 tSH2 domain (1223-1451)
Depositing lab: Chris Hill. Depositing organization: University of Utah.
Backbone
  Vector backbone: pDEST15
  Backbone size w/o insert (bp): 5429
  Vector type: Bacterial Expression
Growth in bacteria
  Bacterial resistance: Ampicillin, 100 μg/mL
  Growth temperature: 37°C
  Growth strain: DH5alpha
  Copy number: Unknown
Gene/Insert
  Gene/Insert name: spt6-tsh2 (alt name: YGR116W)
  Species: S. cerevisiae (budding yeast)
  Insert size (bp): 688
  Entrez Gene: SPT6 (a.k.a. YGR116W, CRE2, SSN20)
  Promoter: T7
  Tag / fusion protein: GST-TEV_cleavage_site (N terminal on insert)
  Cloning method: Restriction Enzyme; 5′ cloning site Unknown (unknown if destroyed); 3′ cloning site Unknown (unknown if destroyed)
Terms and licenses: Academic/Nonprofit Terms; Industry Terms: Not Available to Industry
How to cite: CPH3566_GST-TEV-Spt6p-tSH2-1223-1451 was a gift from Chris Hill (Addgene plasmid # 227085 ; http://n2t.net/addgene:227085 ; RRID:Addgene_227085)
