[The description below was written by a language model from this plasmid's Addgene catalogue record and pLannotate feature annotations shown in this document.]
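Description:
CPH3566_GST-TEV-Spt6p-tSH2-1223-1451 is a bacterial expression plasmid built on the Gateway destination vector pDEST15, designed to produce the tandem SH2 (tSH2) domain of Saccharomyces cerevisiae Spt6 (residues 1223–1451; gene SPT6/YGR116W) as a cleavable GST fusion in E. coli. The sequenced plasmid is about 6.1 kb. It replicates from a ColE1/pBR322-type origin accompanied by the bom region and the rop gene, which normally holds such plasmids at a lower copy number (the catalogue lists copy number as unknown), and it is selected with ampicillin through the β-lactamase gene. Only fragments of the tetracycline resistance gene remain, as backbone remnants, so they are not expected to serve as a marker.

The expression cassette is driven by the T7 promoter followed by the phage T7 gene 10 ribosome binding site, so it requires a host that supplies T7 RNA polymerase. Translation begins with Schistosoma japonicum glutathione S-transferase, continues through an attB1 site, a TEV protease recognition site and then the roughly 690 bp Spt6 fragment. It is followed by attB2 and the T7 terminator. A short hit to a T7 gene 10-derived sequence just upstream of the terminator is probably vector-derived rather than a functional tag. The attB sites suggest Gateway recombination, although the catalogue lists restriction enzyme cloning with unknown sites.

The GST moiety allows affinity purification on glutathione resin, and TEV cleavage then releases the tSH2 domain. Spt6 is an essential factor that maintains chromatin structure during RNA polymerase II elongation. The purified domain would suit biochemical, binding or structural studies, though the record states only bacterial expression as the purpose.
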