Features (pLannotate 1.2.2; 18 found; start..end, strand, type, name):
     25..43      +  promoter       T7 promoter: promoter for bacteriophage T7 RNA polymerase
     75..97      +  RBS            RBS: efficient ribosome binding site from bacteriophage T7 gene 10 (Olins and Rangwala, 1989)
    105..758     +  CDS            GST26_SCHJA: Experimental evidence at protein level: Swiss-Prot protein existence level 1. GST isoenzymes appear to play a central role in the parasite detoxification system. Other functions are also suspected including a role in increasing the solubility of haematin in the parasite gut. From Schistosoma japonicum (Blood fluke).
    792..816     +  protein_bind   attB1: mutant version of attB; recombination site for the Gateway® BP reaction BP Clonase™
    837..857     +  CDS            TEV site: tobacco etch virus (TEV) protease recognition and cleavage site
    867..1553    +  CDS            SPT6 (fragment): SPT6_YEAST - Also known as CRE2, SSN20. Experimental evidence at protein level: Swiss-Prot protein existence level 1. Plays a role in maintenance of chromatin structure during RNA polymerase II transcription elongation thereby repressing transcription initiation from cryptic promoters. Mediates the reassembly of nucleosomes onto the promoters of at least a selected set of genes during repression; the nucleosome reassembly is essential for transcriptional repression. Essential for viability. From Saccharomyces cerevisiae (strain ATCC 204508 / S288c) (Baker's yeast).
   1576..1600    -  protein_bind   attB2: mutant version of attB; recombination site for the Gateway® BP reaction BP Clonase™
   1621..1670    +  CDS            SET1 (fragment): solubility-enhancement tag derived from T7 phage gene 10B
   1678..1725    +  terminator     T7 terminator: transcription terminator for bacteriophage T7 RNA polymerase
   1751..2043    -  CDS            TcR (fragment): tetracycline efflux protein; tet; confers resistance to tetracycline
   2091..2119    -  promoter       tet promoter: E. coli promoter for tetracycline efflux protein gene
   2232..2336    +  promoter       AmpR promoter: bla
   2337..3197    +  CDS            AmpR: β-lactamase; bla; confers resistance to ampicillin, carbenicillin, and related antibiotics
   3368..3956    +  rep_origin     ori: high-copy-number ColE1/pMB1/pBR322/pUC origin of replication
   4142..4281    -  misc_feature   bom: basis of mobility region from pBR322
   4383..4574    -  CDS            rop: Rop protein, which maintains plasmids at low copy number; rop
   4591..4971    +  CDS            YPB1_ECOLX: Protein predicted: Swiss-Prot protein existence level 4. From Escherichia coli.
   5213..3       -  CDS            TcR (fragment) (across the origin): tetracycline efflux protein; tet; confers resistance to tetracycline
>Addgene plasmid #227085 | CPH3566_GST-TEV-Spt6p-tSH2-1223-1451 | addgene full sequence | sequence record 451055 | Addgene NGS Result
ATCGAGATCTCGATCCCGCGAAATTAATACGACTCACTATAGGGAGACCACAACGGTTTCCCTCTAGAAA
TAATTTTGTTTAACTTTAAGAAGGAGATATACATATGTCCCCTATACTAGGTTATTGGAAAATTAAGGGC
CTTGTGCAACCCACTCGACTTCTTTTGGAATATCTTGAAGAAAAATATGAAGAGCATTTGTATGAGCGCG
ATGAAGGTGATAAATGGCGAAACAAAAAGTTTGAATTGGGTTTGGAGTTTCCCAATCTTCCTTATTATAT
TGATGGTGATGTTAAATTAACACAGTCTATGGCCATCATACGTTATATAGCTGACAAGCACAACATGTTG
GGTGGTTGTCCAAAAGAGCGTGCAGAGATTTCAATGCTTGAAGGAGCGGTTTTGGATATTAGATACGGTG
TTTCGAGAATTGCATATAGTAAAGACTTTGAAACTCTCAAAGTTGATTTTCTTAGCAAGCTACCTGAAAT
GCTGAAAATGTTCGAAGATCGTTTATGTCATAAAACATATTTAAATGGTGATCATGTAACCCATCCTGAC
TTCATGTTGTATGACGCTCTTGATGTTGTTTTATACATGGACCCAATGTGCCTGGATGCGTTCCCAAAAT
TAGTTTGTTTTAAAAAACGTATTGAAGCTATCCCACAAATTGATAAGTACTTGAAATCCAGCAAGTATAT
AGCATGGCCTTTGCAGGGCTGGCAAGCCACGTTTGGTGGTGGCGACCATCCTCCAAAATCGGATCTGGTT
CCGCGTCCATGGTCGAATCAAACAAGTTTGTACAAAAAAGCAGGCTCCGCGGCCGCCGTACTCGAGGAAA
ACCTGTATTTTCAGGGCTCCTTCACCTCCATTTGGGACTTGAAACAAGAACTGGAAGATGCCGAAGAGGA
GAGGAAATTGATGATGGCAGAAGCCCGTGCAAAGAGAACACATCGTGTTATCAATCATCCTTACTATTTC
CCTTTCAACGGCAGACAGGCTGAGGATTACTTAAGGAGTAAAGAACGTGGTGAATTCGTGATCAGACAGT
CTAGCCGAGGTGATGACCACTTGGTTATCACCTGGAAATTGGATAAGGATTTGTTTCAACATATTGATAT
CCAAGAATTAGAAAAAGAAAATCCTTTGGCTTTAGGTAAAGTCTTGATTGTCGACAATCAGAAATACAAT
GATTTAGACCAGATCATTGTAGAATATCTTCAAAACAAGGTAAGGCTCTTGAATGAAATGACATCTAGTG
AAAAATTCAAAAGCGGTACTAAGAAAGATGTGGTCAAGTTTATTGAAGACTACTCTAGAGTGAATCCAAA
TAAGTCTGTGTACTATTTCAGTTTGAACCACGATAACCCTGGTTGGTTTTACTTGATGTTCAAGATTAAC
GCAAATAGCAAATTATACACATGGAATGTGAAATTAACGAACACTGGTTATTTCCTGGTAAACTACAATT
ATCCAAGTGTTATCCAGCTTTGTAATGGTTTTAAGACGCTTCTAAAATCTAACAGTAGTAAGAATAGAAT
GAACAACTACCGTTAGTAGAAGGGTGGGCGCGCCGACCCAGCTTTCTTGTACAAAGTGGTTTGATTCGAC
CCGGGATCCGGCTGCTAACAAAGCCCGAAAGGAAGCTGAGTTGGCTGCTGCCACCGCTGAGCAATAACTA
GCATAACCCCTTGGGGCCTCTAAACGGGTCTTGAGGGGTTTTTTGCTGAAAGGAGGAACTATATCCGGAT
ATCCACAGGACGGGTGTGGTCGCCATGATCGCGTAGTCGATAGTGGCTCCAAGTAGCGAAGCGAGCAGGA
CTGGGCGGCGGCCAAAGCGGTCGGACAGTGCTCCGAGAACGGGTGCGCATAGAAATTGCATCAACGCATA
TAGCGCTAGCAGCACGCCATAGTGACTGGCGATGCTGTCGGAATGGACGATATCCCGCAAGAGGCCCGGC
AGTACCGGCATAACCAAGCCTATGCCTACAGCATCCAGGGTGACGGTGCCGAGGATGACGATGAGCGCAT
TGTTAGATTTCATACACGGTGCCTGACTGCGTTAGCAATTTAACTGTGATAAACTACCGCATTAAAGCTT
ATCGATGATAAGCTGTCAAACATGAGAATTCTTGAAGACGAAAGGGCCTCGTGATACGCCTATTTTTATA
GGTTAATGTCATGATAATAATGGTTTCTTAGACGTCAGGTGGCACTTTTCGGGGAAATGTGCGCGGAACC
CCTATTTGTTTATTTTTCTAAATACATTCAAATATGTATCCGCTCATGAGACAATAACCCTGATAAATGC
TTCAATAATATTGAAAAAGGAAGAGTATGAGTATTCAACATTTCCGTGTCGCCCTTATTCCCTTTTTTGC
GGCATTTTGCCTTCCTGTTTTTGCTCACCCAGAAACGCTGGTGAAAGTAAAAGATGCTGAAGATCAGTTG
GGTGCACGAGTGGGTTACATCGAACTGGATCTCAACAGCGGTAAGATCCTTGAGAGTTTTCGCCCCGAAG
AACGTTTTCCAATGATGAGCACTTTTAAAGTTCTGCTATGTGGCGCGGTATTATCCCGTGTTGACGCCGG
GCAAGAGCAACTCGGTCGCCGCATACACTATTCTCAGAATGACTTGGTTGAGTACTCACCAGTCACAGAA
AAGCATCTTACGGATGGCATGACAGTAAGAGAATTATGCAGTGCTGCCATAACCATGAGTGATAACACTG
CGGCCAACTTACTTCTGACAACGATCGGAGGACCGAAGGAGCTAACCGCTTTTTTGCACAACATGGGGGA
TCATGTAACTCGCCTTGATCGTTGGGAACCGGAGCTGAATGAAGCCATACCAAACGACGAGCGTGACACC
ACGATGCCTGCAGCAATGGCAACAACGTTGCGCAAACTATTAACTGGCGAACTACTTACTCTAGCTTCCC
GGCAACAATTAATAGACTGGATGGAGGCGGATAAAGTTGCAGGACCACTTCTGCGCTCGGCCCTTCCGGC
TGGCTGGTTTATTGCTGATAAATCTGGAGCCGGTGAGCGTGGGTCTCGCGGTATCATTGCAGCACTGGGG
CCAGATGGTAAGCCCTCCCGTATCGTAGTTATCTACACGACGGGGAGTCAGGCAACTATGGATGAACGAA
ATAGACAGATCGCTGAGATAGGTGCCTCACTGATTAAGCATTGGTAACTGTCAGACCAAGTTTACTCATA
TATACTTTAGATTGATTTAAAACTTCATTTTTAATTTAAAAGGATCTAGGTGAAGATCCTTTTTGATAAT
CTCATGACCAAAATCCCTTAACGTGAGTTTTCGTTCCACTGAGCGTCAGACCCCGTAGAAAAGATCAAAG
GATCTTCTTGAGATCCTTTTTTTCTGCGCGTAATCTGCTGCTTGCAAACAAAAAAACCACCGCTACCAGC
GGTGGTTTGTTTGCCGGATCAAGAGCTACCAACTCTTTTTCCGAAGGTAACTGGCTTCAGCAGAGCGCAG
ATACCAAATACTGTCCTTCTAGTGTAGCCGTAGTTAGGCCACCACTTCAAGAACTCTGTAGCACCGCCTA
CATACCTCGCTCTGCTAATCCTGTTACCAGTGGCTGCTGCCAGTGGCGATAAGTCGTGTCTTACCGGGTT
GGACTCAAGACGATAGTTACCGGATAAGGCGCAGCGGTCGGGCTGAACGGGGGGTTCGTGCACACAGCCC
AGCTTGGAGCGAACGACCTACACCGAACTGAGATACCTACAGCGTGAGCTATGAGAAAGCGCCACGCTTC
CCGAAGGGAGAAAGGCGGACAGGTATCCGGTAAGCGGCAGGGTCGGAACAGGAGAGCGCACGAGGGAGCT
TCCAGGGGGAAACGCCTGGTATCTTTATAGTCCTGTCGGGTTTCGCCACCTCTGACTTGAGCGTCGATTT
TTGTGATGCTCGTCAGGGGGGCGGAGCCTATGGAAAAACGCCAGCAACGCGGCCTTTTTACGGTTCCTGG
CCTTTTGCTGGCCTTTTGCTCACATGTTCTTTCCTGCGTTATCCCCTGATTCTGTGGATAACCGTATTAC
CGCCTTTGAGTGAGCTGATACCGCTCGCCGCAGCCGAACGACCGAGCGCAGCGAGTCAGTGAGCGAGGAA
GCGGAAGAGCGCCTGATGCGGTATTTTCTCCTTACGCATCTGTGCGGTATTTCACACCGCAATGGTGCAC
TCTCAGTACAATCTGCTCTGATGCCGCATAGTTAAGCCAGTATACACTCCGCTATCGCTACGTGACTGGG
TCATGGCTGCGCCCCGACACCCGCCAACACCCGCTGACGCGCCCTGACGGGCTTGTCTGCTCCCGGCATC
CGCTTACAGACAAGCTGTGACCGTCTCCGGGAGCTGCATGTGTCAGAGGTTTTCACCGTCATCACCGAAA
CGCGCGAGGCAGCTGCGGTAAAGCTCATCAGCGTGGTCGTGAAGCGATTCACAGATGTCTGCCTGTTCAT
CCGCGTCCAGCTCGTTGAGTTTCTCCAGAAGCGTTAATGTCTGGCTTCTGATAAAGCGGGCCATGTTAAG
GGCGGTTTTTTCCTGTTTGGTCACTGATGCCTCCGTGTAAGGGGGATTTCTGTTCATGGGGGTAATGATA
CCGATGAAACGAGAGAGGATGCTCACGATACGGGTTACTGATGATGAACATGCCCGGTTACTGGAACGTT
GTGAGGGTAAACAACTGGCGGTATGGATGCGGCGGGACCAGAGAAAAATCACTCAGGGTCAATGCCAGCG
CTTCGTTAATACAGATGTAGGTGTTCCACAGGGTAGCCAGCAGCATCCTGCGATGCAGATCCGGAACATA
ATGGTGCAGGGCGCTGACTTCCGCGTTTCCAGACTTTACGAAACACGGAAACCGAAGACCATTCATGTTG
TTGCTCAGGTCGCAGACGTTTTGCAGCAGCAGTCGCTTCACGTTCGCTCGCGTATCGGTGATTCATTCTG
CTAACCAGTAAGGCAACCCCGCCAGCCTAGCCGGGTCCTCAACGACAGGAGCACGATCATGCGCACCCGT
GGCCAGGACCCAACGCTGCCCGAGATGCGCCGCGTGCGGCTGCTGGAGATGGCGGACGCGATGGATATGT
TCTGCCAAGGGTTGGTTTGCGCATTCACAGTTCTCCGCAAGAATTGATTGGCTCCAATTCTTGGAGTGGT
GAATCCGTTAGCGAGGTGCCGCCGGCTTCCATTCAGGTCGAGGTGGCCCGGCTCCATGCACCGCGACGCA
ACGCGGGGAGGCAGACAAGGTATAGGGCGGCGCCTACAATCCATGCCAACCCGTTCCATGTGCTCGCCGA
GGCGGCATAAATCGCCGTGACGATCAGCGGTCCAATGATCGAAGTTAGGCTGGTAAGAGCCGCGAGCGAT
CCTTGAAGCTGTCCCTGATGGTCGTCATCTACCTGCCTGGACAGCATGGCCTGCAACGCGGGCATCCCGA
TGCCGCCGGAAGCGAGAAGAATCATAATGGGGAAGGCCATCCAGCCTCGCGTCGCGAACGCCAGCAAGAC
GTAGCCCAGCGCGTCGGCCGCCATGCCGGCGATAATGGCCTGCTTCTCGCCGAAACGTTTGGTGGCGGGA
CCAGTGACGAAGGCTTGAGCGAGGGCGTGCAAGATTCCGAATACCGCAAGCGACAGGCCGATCATCGTCG
CGCTCCAGCGAAAGCGGTCCTCGCCGAAAATGACCCAGAGCGCTGCCGGCACCTGTCCTACGAGTTGCAT
GATAAAGAAGACAGTCATAAGTGCGGCGACGATAGTCATGCCCCGCGCCCACCGGAAGGAGCTGACTGGG
TTGAAGGCTCTCAAGGGCATCGGTCGATCGACGCTCTCCCTTATGCGACTCCTGCATTAGGAAGCAGCCC
AGTAGTAGGTTGAGGCCGTTGAGCACCGCCGCCGCAAGGAATGGTGCATGCAAGGAGATGGCGCCCAACA
GTCCCCCGGCCACGGGGCCTGCCACCATACCCACGCCGAAACAAGCGCTCATGAGCCCGAAGTGGCGAGC
CCGATCTTCCCCATCGGTGATGTCGGCGATATAGGCGCCAGCAACCGCACCTGTGGCGCCGGTGATGCCG
GCCACGATGCGTCCGGCGTAGAGG
